Addgene plasmid #144487: TFORF3011
Purpose: Lentiviral vector for overexpressing transcription factor ORFs with unique 24-bp barcodes. Barcodes facilitate identification of transcription factors in pooled screens.
Depositing lab: Feng Zhang. Depositing organization: Broad Institute. Publication: A transcription factor atlas of directed differentiation. Joung J, Ma S, Tay T, Geiger-Schuller KR, Kirchgatterer PC, Verdine VK, Guo B, Arias-Garcia MA, Allen WE, Singh A, Kuksenko O, Abudayyeh OO, Gootenberg JS, Fu Z, Macrae RK, Buenrostro JD, Regev A, Zhang F. Cell. 2023 Jan 5;186(1):209-229.e26. doi: 10.1016/j.cell.2022.11.026. PubMed 36608654.
Backbone
  Vector backbone: pLX_TRC317
  Backbone manufacturer: Broad Institute Genetic Perturbation Platform
  Backbone size w/o insert (bp): 8264
  Vector type: Mammalian Expression, Lentiviral
  Selectable markers: Puromycin
Growth in bacteria
  Bacterial resistance: Ampicillin, 100 μg/mL
  Growth temperature: 37°C
  Growth strain: NEB Stable
  Copy number: High Copy
Gene/Insert
  Gene/Insert name: ZNF10
  Species: H. sapiens (human)
  Insert size (bp): 1925
  Entrez Gene: ZNF10 (a.k.a. KOX1)
  Promoter: EF1a
  Tag / fusion protein: V5 (C terminal on insert)
  Cloning method: Gateway Cloning
  Sequencing primers: 5′ GGGTGGAGACTGAAGTTAGGCCAG; 3′ CACATAGCGTAAAAGGAGCAACATAG
Resource information
  A portion of this plasmid was derived from a plasmid made by: Broad Institute Genetic Perturbation Platform
Terms and licenses: Academic/Nonprofit Terms; Industry Terms: Not Available to Industry
Depositor comments: NM_015394.4 Please test multiple small colonies in case of plasmid recombination. To make this collection available in a timely manner, a portion of this collection was not fully sequenced by Addgene. If an Addgene verified full plasmid sequence is not available, please contact us prior to placing an order to request the full sequence.
How to cite: TFORF3011 was a gift from Feng Zhang (Addgene plasmid # 144487 ; http://n2t.net/addgene:144487 ; RRID:Addgene_144487)
