[The description below was written by a language model from this plasmid's Addgene catalogue record and pLannotate feature annotations shown in this document.]
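Description:
TFORF3011 is a third-generation-style, self-inactivating lentiviral expression plasmid built on the pLX_TRC317 backbone and carrying the human zinc finger transcription factor ZNF10 (also known as KOX1). It belongs to a barcoded collection of transcription factor ORF vectors. It is propagated in E. coli through a high-copy ColE1/pUC-type origin with ampicillin resistance (AmpR), and also carries an f1 origin. The depositor notes that the plasmid can recombine in bacteria, as is common for LTR-containing vectors. The sequenced record is 10,189 nt, consistent with the stated backbone and insert sizes.

The viral portion begins with an RSV promoter driving a truncated HIV-1 5' LTR, which allows Tat-independent production of genomic RNA. This is followed by the Ψ packaging signal with a gag fragment, the RRE for Rev-dependent nuclear export, and a cPPT/CTS element, and it ends in a ΔU3 3' LTR. Within the provirus, an SV40 promoter drives the puromycin N-acetyltransferase gene for selecting transduced mammalian cells. A separate EF-1α promoter drives the ZNF10 ORF. The ORF was inserted by Gateway cloning and is flanked by attB1 and attB2 sites. Its annotated KRAB repression domain, and a downstream match to another zinc finger protein, fit a KRAB zinc finger gene. A C-terminal V5 epitope tag follows attB2, and a WPRE downstream enhances transcript expression.

According to the record, each vector in the collection has a unique 24-bp barcode, although the feature table does not annotate it. The barcode allows the overexpressed factor to be identified in pooled screens, such as those assessing transcription factor-driven differentiation.
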