Features (pLannotate 1.2.2; 35 found; start..end, strand, type, name):
      5..231     +  promoter       RSV promoter: Rous sarcoma virus enhancer/promoter
    232..412     +  LTR            5' LTR (truncated): truncated 5' long terminal repeat (LTR) from HIV-1
    459..584     +  misc_feature   HIV-1 Ψ: packaging signal of human immunodeficiency virus type 1
    568..931     +  CDS            HIV-1 gag (fragment): gag protein from human immunodeficiency virus 1; gag
   1077..1310    +  misc_feature   RRE: The Rev response element (RRE) of HIV-1 allows for Rev-dependent mRNA export from the nucleus to the cytoplasm.
   1687..1713    +  CDS            Rev (fragment): human immunodeficiency virus 1 (HIV-1) Rev protein; rev; enhances nuclear export of unspliced and incompletely spliced viral mRNAs
   1720..1743    +  promoter       SV40 promoter (fragment): SV40 early promoter
   1744..1815    +  promoter       SV40 promoter (fragment): SV40 enhancer and early promoter
   1839..1974    +  rep_origin     SV40 ori: SV40 origin of replication
   2020..2616    +  CDS            PuroR (fragment): puromycin N-acetyltransferase; pac from Streptomyces; confers resistance to puromycin
   2665..2782    +  misc_feature   cPPT/CTS: central polypurine tract and central termination sequence of HIV-1
   2847..2913    +  CDS            small t antigen (fragment): SV40 (simian virus 40) small t antigen
   2920..4098    +  promoter       EF-1α promoter: strong constitutive promoter for human elongation factor EF-1α
   4119..4136    +  protein_bind   attB1 (fragment): mutant version of attB; core recombination site for the Gateway® BP reaction BP Clonase™
   4172..4366    +  CDS            KRAB: Krüppel-associated box (KRAB) transcriptional repression domain from the human zinc finger protein ZNF10 (Margolin et al., 1994)
   4919..5008    +  CDS            ZNF79 (fragment): ZNF79_HUMAN - Experimental evidence at protein level: Swiss-Prot protein existence level 1. May be involved in transcriptional regulation. From Homo sapiens (Human).
   5862..5886    -  protein_bind   attB2: mutant version of attB; recombination site for the Gateway® BP reaction BP Clonase™
   5894..5935    +  CDS            V5 tag: epitope tag from simian virus 5
   5951..6004    +  promoter       U6 promoter (fragment): RNA polymerase III promoter for human U6 snRNA
   6046..6634    +  misc_feature   WPRE: woodchuck hepatitis virus posttranscriptional regulatory element
   6685..6704    +  misc_feature   cPPT/CTS (fragment): central polypurine tract and central termination sequence of HIV-1
   6706..6939    +  LTR            3' LTR (ΔU3): self-inactivating 3' long terminal repeat (LTR) from HIV-1
   7017..7138    +  polyA_signal   SV40 poly(A) signal: SV40 polyadenylation signal
   7178..7313    +  rep_origin     SV40 ori: SV40 origin of replication
   7334..7352    -  promoter       T7 promoter: promoter for bacteriophage T7 RNA polymerase
   7360..7515    +  CDS            lacZα (fragment): LacZα fragment of β-galactosidase; lacZ fragment
   7520..7948    +  rep_origin     f1 ori (sequence partly withheld): f1 bacteriophage origin of replication; arrow indicates direction of (+) strand synthesis
   8001..8105    +  promoter       AmpR promoter: bla
   8106..8966    +  CDS            AmpR: β-lactamase; bla; confers resistance to ampicillin, carbenicillin, and related antibiotics
   9137..9725    +  rep_origin     ori: high-copy-number ColE1/pMB1/pBR322/pUC origin of replication
   9908..10000   +  CDS            lacI (fragment): lac repressor; lacI; The lac repressor binds to the lac operator to inhibit transcription in E. coli. This inhibition can be relieved by adding lactose or isopropyl-β-D-thiogalactopyranoside (IPTG).
  10013..10034   +  protein_bind   CAP binding site: CAP binding activates transcription in the presence of cAMP. E. coli catabolite activator protein
  10049..10079   +  promoter       lac promoter: promoter for the E. coli lac operon
  10087..10103   +  protein_bind   lac operator: The lac repressor binds to the lac operator to inhibit transcription in E. coli. This inhibition can be relieved by adding lactose or isopropyl-β-D-thiogalactopyranoside (IPTG). lac repressor encoded by lacI
  10148..10166   +  promoter       T3 promoter: promoter for bacteriophage T3 RNA polymerase
>Addgene plasmid #144487 | TFORF3011 | addgene full sequence | sequence record 407361 | Addgene NGS Result
TTAATGTAGTCTTATGCAATACTCTTGTAGTCTTGCAACATGGTAACGATGAGTTAGCAACATGCCTTAC
AAGGAGAGAAAAAGCACCGTGCATGCCGATTGGTGGAAGTAAGGTGGTACGATCGTGCCTTATTAGGAAG
GCAACAGACGGGTCTGACATGGATTGGACGAACCACTGAATTGCCGCATTGCAGAGATATTGTATTTAAG
TGCCTAGCTCGATACATAAACGGGTCTCTCTGGTTAGACCAGATCTGAGCCTGGGAGCTCTCTGGCTAAC
TAGGGAACCCACTGCTTAAGCCTCAATAAAGCTTGCCTTGAGTGCTTCAAGTAGTGTGTGCCCGTCTGTT
GTGTGACTCTGGTAACTAGAGATCCCTCAGACCCTTTTAGTCAGTGTGGAAAATCTCTAGCAGTGGCGCC
CGAACAGGGACTTGAAAGCGAAAGGGAAACCAGAGGAGCTCTCTCGACGCAGGACTCGGCTTGCTGAAGC
GCGCACGGCAAGAGGCGAGGGGCGGCGACTGGTGAGTACGCCAAAAATTTTGACTAGCGGAGGCTAGAAG
GAGAGAGATGGGTGCGAGAGCGTCAGTATTAAGCGGGGGAGAATTAGATCGCGATGGGAAAAAATTCGGT
TAAGGCCAGGGGGAAAGAAAAAATATAAATTAAAACATATAGTATGGGCAAGCAGGGAGCTAGAACGATT
CGCAGTTAATCCTGGCCTGTTAGAAACATCAGAAGGCTGTAGACAAATACTGGGACAGCTACAACCATCC
CTTCAGACAGGATCAGAAGAACTTAGATCATTATATAATACAGTAGCAACCCTCTATTGTGTGCATCAAA
GGATAGAGATAAAAGACACCAAGGAAGCTTTAGACAAGATAGAGGAAGAGCAAAACAAAAGTAAGACCAC
CGCACAGCAAGCGGCCGCTGATCTTCAGACCTGGAGGAGGAGATATGAGGGACAATTGGAGAAGTGAATT
ATATAAATATAAAGTAGTAAAAATTGAACCATTAGGAGTAGCACCCACCAAGGCAAAGAGAAGAGTGGTG
CAGAGAGAAAAAAGAGCAGTGGGAATAGGAGCTTTGTTCCTTGGGTTCTTGGGAGCAGCAGGAAGCACTA
TGGGCGCAGCGTCAATGACGCTGACGGTACAGGCCAGACAATTATTGTCTGGTATAGTGCAGCAGCAGAA
CAATTTGCTGAGGGCTATTGAGGCGCAACAGCATCTGTTGCAACTCACAGTCTGGGGCATCAAGCAGCTC
CAGGCAAGAATCCTGGCTGTGGAAAGATACCTAAAGGATCAACAGCTCCTGGGGATTTGGGGTTGCTCTG
GAAAACTCATTTGCACCACTGCTGTGCCTTGGAATGCTAGTTGGAGTAATAAATCTCTGGAACAGATTTG
GAATCACACGACCTGGATGGAGTGGGACAGAGAAATTAACAATTACACAAGCTTAATACACTCCTTAATT
GAAGAATCGCAAAACCAGCAAGAAAAGAATGAACAAGAATTATTGGAATTAGATAAATGGGCAAGTTTGT
GGAATTGGTTTAACATAACAAATTGGCTGTGGTATATAAAATTATTCATAATGATAGTAGGAGGCTTGGT
AGGTTTAAGAATAGTTTTTGCTGTACTTTCTATAGTGAATAGAGTTAGGCAGGGATATTCACCATTATCG
TTTCAGACCCACCTCCCAACCCCGAGGGGACCCATGCATTGCATCTCAATTAGTCAGCAACCAGGTGTGG
AAAGTCCCCAGGCTCCCCAGCAGGCAGAAGTATGCAAAGCATGCGTCTCAATTAGTCAGCAACCATAGTC
CCGCCCCTAACTCCGCCCATCCCGCCCCTAACTCCGCCCAGTTCCGCCCATTCTCCGCCCCATGGCTGAC
TAATTTTTTTTATTTATGCAGAGGCCGAGGCCGCCTCGGCCTCTGAGCTATTCCAGAAGTAGTGAGGAGG
CTTTTTTGGAGGCCTAGGCTTTTGCAAAAAGCTTTCTAGAGGTACCACCGGAGCTTACCATGACCGAGTA
CAAGCCCACGGTGCGCCTCGCCACCCGCGACGACGTCCCCAGGGCCGTACGCACCCTCGCCGCCGCGTTC
GCCGACTACCCCGCCACGCGCCACACCGTCGATCCGGACCGCCACATCGAGCGGGTCACCGAGCTGCAAG
AACTCTTCCTCACGCGCGTCGGGCTCGACATCGGCAAGGTGTGGGTCGCGGACGACGGCGCCGCCGTGGC
GGTCTGGACCACGCCGGAGAGCGTCGAAGCGGGGGCGGTGTTCGCCGAGATCGGCCCGCGCATGGCCGAG
TTGAGCGGTTCCCGGCTGGCCGCGCAGCAACAGATGGAAGGCCTCCTGGCGCCGCACCGGCCCAAGGAGC
CCGCGTGGTTCCTGGCCACCGTCGGCGTCTCGCCCGACCACCAGGGCAAGGGTCTGGGCAGCGCCGTCGT
GCTCCCCGGAGTGGAGGCGGCCGAGCGCGCCGGGGTGCCCGCCTTCCTGGAGACCTCCGCGCCCCGCAAC
CTCCCCTTCTACGAGCGGCTCGGCTTCACCGTCACCGCCGACGTCGAGGTGCCCGAAGGACCGCGCACCT
GGTGCATGACCCGCAAGCCCGGTGCCAGTTAACGAATTCTAGATCTTGAGACAAATGGCAGTATTCATCC
ACAATTTTAAAAGAAAAGGGGGGATTGGGGGGTACAGTGCAGGGGAAAGAATAGTAGACATAATAGCAAC
AGACATACAAACTAAAGAATTACAAAAACAAATTACAAAAATTCAAAATTTTCGGGTTTATTACAGGGAC
AGCAGAGATCCACTTTGGCGCCGGCTCGAGGCCTGCAGGTGCAAAGATGGATAAAGTTTTAAACAGAGAG
GAATCTTTGCAGCTAATGGACCTTCTAGGTCTTGAAAGGAGTGGGAATTGGCTCCGGTGCCCGTCAGTGG
GCAGAGCGCACATCGCCCACAGTCCCCGAGAAGTTGGGGGGAGGGGTCGGCAATTGAACCGGTGCCTAGA
GAAGGTGGCGCGGGGTAAACTGGGAAAGTGATGTCGTGTACTGGCTCCGCCTTTTTCCCGAGGGTGGGGG
AGAACCGTATATAAGTGCAGTAGTCGCCGTGAACGTTCTTTTTCGCAACGGGTTTGCCGCCAGAACACAG
GTAAGTGCCGTGTGTGGTTCCCGCGGGCCTGGCCTCTTTACGGGTTATGGCCCTTGCGTGCCTTGAATTA
CTTCCACCTGGCTGCAGTACGTGATTCTTGATCCCGAGCTTCGGGTTGGAAGTGGGTGGGAGAGTTCGAG
GCCTTGCGCTTAAGGAGCCCCTTCGCCTCGTGCTTGAGTTGAGGCCTGGCCTGGGCGCTGGGGCCGCCGC
GTGCGAATCTGGTGGCACCTTCGCGCCTGTCTCGCTGCTTTCGATAAGTCTCTAGCCATTTAAAATTTTT
GATGACCTGCTGCGACGCTTTTTTTCTGGCAAGATAGTCTTGTAAATGCGGGCCAAGATCTGCACACTGG
TATTTCGGTTTTTGGGGCCGCGGGCGGCGACGGGGCCCGTGCGTCCCAGCGCACATGTTCGGCGAGGCGG
GGCCTGCGAGCGCGGCCACCGAGAATCGGACGGGGGTAGTCTCAAGCTGGCCGGCCTGCTCTGGTGCCTG
GCCTCGCGCCGCCGTGTATCGCCCCGCCCTGGGCGGCAAGGCTGGCCCGGTCGGCACCAGTTGCGTGAGC
GGAAAGATGGCCGCTTCCCGGCCCTGCTGCAGGGAGCTCAAAATGGAGGACGCGGCGCTCGGGAGAGCGG
GCGGGTGAGTCACCCACACAAAGGAAAAGGGCCTTTCCGTCCTCAGCCGTCGCTTCATGTGACTCCACGG
AGTACCGGGCGCCGTCCAGGCACCTCGATTAGTTCTCGAGCTTTTGGAGTACGTCGTCTTTAGGTTGGGG
GGAGGGGTTTTATGCGATGGAGTTTCCCCACACTGAGTGGGTGGAGACTGAAGTTAGGCCAGCTTGGCAC
TTGATGTAATTCTCCTTGGAATTTGCCCTTTTTGAGTTTGGATCTTGGTTCATTCTCAAGCCTCAGACAG
TGGTTCAAAGTTTTTTTCTTCCATTTCAGGTGTCGTGAGGCTAGCATCGATTGATCAACAAGTTTGTACA
AAAAAGTTGGCATGGATGCTAAGTCACTAACTGCCTGGTCCCGGACACTGGTGACCTTCAAGGATGTATT
TGTGGACTTCACCAGGGAGGAGTGGAAGCTGCTGGACACTGCTCAGCAGATCGTGTACAGAAATGTGATG
CTGGAGAACTATAAGAACCTGGTTTCCTTGGGTTATCAGCTTACTAAGCCAGATGTGATCCTCCGGTTGG
AGAAGGGAGAAGAGCCCTGGCTGGTGGAGAGAGAAATTCACCAAGAGACCCATCCTGATTCAGAGACTGC
ATTTGAAATCAAATCATCAGTTTCCAGCAGGAGCATTTTTAAAGATAAGCAATCCTGTGACATTAAAATG
GAAGGAATGGCAAGGAATGATCTCTGGTATTTGTCATTAGAAGAAGTCTGGAAATGTAGAGACCAGTTAG
ACAAGTATCAGGAAAACCCAGAGAGACATTTGAGGCAAGTGGCATTCACCCAAAAGAAAGTACTTACTCA
GGAGAGAGTCTCTGAAAGTGGTAAATATGGGGGAAACTGTCTTCTTCCTGCTCAGCTAGTACTGAGAGAG
TATTTCCATAAACGTGACTCACATACTAAAAGTTTAAAACATGATTTAGTTCTTAATGGTCATCAGGACA
GTTGTGCAAGTAACAGTAATGAATGTGGTCAAACTTTCTGTCAAAACATTCACCTTATTCAGTTTGCAAG
AACTCACACAGGTGATAAATCCTACAAATGCCCTGATAATGACAACTCTCTTACTCATGGTTCATCTCTT
GGTATATCAAAGGGCATACATAGAGAGAAACCCTATGAATGTAAGGAATGTGGAAAATTCTTCAGCTGGC
GCTCTAATCTTACTAGGCATCAGCTTATTCATACTGGAGAAAAACCGTATGAGTGTAAAGAATGTGGAAA
GTCTTTCAGCCGGAGTTCTCACCTCATTGGACATCAAAAGACCCATACTGGTGAGGAACCCTATGAATGT
AAAGAATGTGGAAAATCCTTCAGCTGGTTCTCTCACCTTGTTACTCATCAGAGAACTCATACAGGAGACA
AACTGTACACATGTAATCAGTGTGGGAAATCTTTTGTTCATAGCTCTAGGCTTATTAGACACCAGAGGAC
ACATACTGGAGAGAAACCCTATGAATGTCCTGAATGTGGGAAATCTTTCAGACAGAGCACACATCTCATT
CTGCATCAGAGAACCCATGTGAGAGTGAGGCCCTATGAATGCAATGAATGTGGAAAGTCTTACAGCCAGA
GATCTCACCTTGTTGTGCATCATAGAATTCACACTGGACTAAAACCTTTTGAGTGTAAGGATTGTGGAAA
ATGTTTTAGTCGAAGCTCTCACCTTTATTCACATCAAAGAACCCACACTGGAGAGAAACCATATGAGTGT
CATGATTGTGGAAAATCTTTCAGCCAGAGTTCTGCCCTTATTGTGCATCAGAGGATACACACTGGAGAGA
AACCATATGAATGCTGTCAGTGTGGGAAAGCCTTCATCCGGAAGAATGACCTCATTAAGCACCAGAGAAT
TCATGTTGGAGAAGAGACCTATAAATGTAATCAATGTGGCATTATCTTCAGCCAGAACTCTCCATTTATA
GTTCATCAAATAGCTCACACTGGAGAGCAGTTCTTAACATGCAATCAATGTGGGACAGCGCTTGTTAATA
CCTCTAACCTTATTGGATACCAGACAAATCATATTAGAGAAAATGCTTACTACCCAACTTTCTTGTACAA
AGTGGTTGATATCGGTAAGCCTATCCCTAACCCTCTCCTCGGTCTCGATTCTACGTAGTAATGAACTAGT
CCGTAACTTGAAAGTATTTCGATTTCTTGGCTTTATATATCTTGTGGAAAGGACGATGTTTCATTCTGTG
CCACCCGGCAACGCGTTAAGTCGACAATCAACCTCTGGATTACAAAATTTGTGAAAGATTGACTGGTATT
CTTAACTATGTTGCTCCTTTTACGCTATGTGGATACGCTGCTTTAATGCCTTTGTATCATGCTATTGCTT
CCCGTATGGCTTTCATTTTCTCCTCCTTGTATAAATCCTGGTTGCTGTCTCTTTATGAGGAGTTGTGGCC
CGTTGTCAGGCAACGTGGCGTGGTGTGCACTGTGTTTGCTGACGCAACCCCCACTGGTTGGGGCATTGCC
ACCACCTGTCAGCTCCTTTCCGGGACTTTCGCTTTCCCCCTCCCTATTGCCACGGCGGAACTCATCGCCG
CCTGCCTTGCCCGCTGCTGGACAGGGGCTCGGCTGTTGGGCACTGACAATTCCGTGGTGTTGTCGGGGAA
ATCATCGTCCTTTCCTTGGCTGCTCGCCTGTGTTGCCACCTGGATTCTGCGCGGGACGTCCTTCTGCTAC
GTCCCTTCGGCCCTCAATCCAGCGGACCTTCCTTCCCGCGGCCTGCTGCCGGCTCTGCGGCCTCTTCCGC
GTCTTCGCCTTCGCCCTCAGACGAGTCGGATCTCCCTTTGGGCCGCCTCCCCGCGTCGACTTTAAGACCA
ATGACTTACAAGGCAGCTGTAGATCTTAGCCACTTTTTAAAAGAAAAGGGGGGACTGGAAGGGCTAATTC
ACTCCCAACGAAGACAAGATCTGCTTTTTGCTTGTACTGGGTCTCTCTGGTTAGACCAGATCTGAGCCTG
GGAGCTCTCTGGCTAACTAGGGAACCCACTGCTTAAGCCTCAATAAAGCTTGCCTTGAGTGCTTCAAGTA
GTGTGTGCCCGTCTGTTGTGTGACTCTGGTAACTAGAGATCCCTCAGACCCTTTTAGTCAGTGTGGAAAA
TCTCTAGCAGTACGTATAGTAGTTCATGTCATCTTATTATTCAGTATTTATAACTTGCAAAGAAATGAAT
ATCAGAGAGTGAGAGGAACTTGTTTATTGCAGCTTATAATGGTTACAAATAAAGCAATAGCATCACAAAT
TTCACAAATAAAGCATTTTTTTCACTGCATTCTAGTTGTGGTTTGTCCAAACTCATCAATGTATCTTATC
ATGTCTGGCTCTAGCTATCCCGCCCCTAACTCCGCCCATCCCGCCCCTAACTCCGCCCAGTTCCGCCCAT
TCTCCGCCCCATGGCTGACTAATTTTTTTTATTTATGCAGAGGCCGAGGCCGCCTCGGCCTCTGAGCTAT
TCCAGAAGTAGTGAGGAGGCTTTTTTGGAGGCCTAGGGACGTACCCAATTCGCCCTATAGTGAGTCGTAT
TACGCGCGCTCACTGGCCGTCGTTTTACAACGTCGTGACTGGGAAAACCCTGGCGTTACCCAACTTAATC
GCCTTGCAGCACATCCCCCTTTCGCCAGCTGGCGTAATAGCGAAGAGGCCCGCACCGATCGCCCTTCCCA
ACAGTTGCGCAGCCTGAATGGCGAATGGG
[124 nt withheld, positions 7520-7643]
C
[91 nt withheld, positions 7645-7735]
A
[49 nt withheld, positions 7737-7785]
CCTTTGACGTTGGAGTCCACGTTCTTT
[37 nt withheld, positions 7813-7849]
ACCCTATCTCGGTCTATTCTTTTGATTTATAAGGGATTTTGCCGATTTCGGCCTATTGGTTAAAAAATGA
GCTGATTTAACAAAAATTTAACGCGAATTTTAACAAAATATTAACGCTTACAATTTAGGTGGCACTTTTC
GGGGAAATGTGCGCGGAACCCCTATTTGTTTATTTTTCTAAATACATTCAAATATGTATCCGCTCATGAG
ACAATAACCCTGATAAATGCTTCAATAATATTGAAAAAGGAAGAGTATGAGTATTCAACATTTCCGTGTC
GCCCTTATTCCCTTTTTTGCGGCATTTTGCCTTCCTGTTTTTGCTCACCCAGAAACGCTGGTGAAAGTAA
AAGATGCTGAAGATCAGTTGGGTGCACGAGTGGGTTACATCGAACTGGATCTCAACAGCGGTAAGATCCT
TGAGAGTTTTCGCCCCGAAGAACGTTTTCCAATGATGAGCACTTTTAAAGTTCTGCTATGTGGCGCGGTA
TTATCCCGTATTGACGCCGGGCAAGAGCAACTCGGTCGCCGCATACACTATTCTCAGAATGACTTGGTTG
AGTACTCACCAGTCACAGAAAAGCATCTTACGGATGGCATGACAGTAAGAGAATTATGCAGTGCTGCCAT
AACCATGAGTGATAACACTGCGGCCAACTTACTTCTGACAACGATCGGAGGACCGAAGGAGCTAACCGCT
TTTTTGCACAACATGGGGGATCATGTAACTCGCCTTGATCGTTGGGAACCGGAGCTGAATGAAGCCATAC
CAAACGACGAGCGTGACACCACGATGCCTGTAGCAATGGCAACAACGTTGCGCAAACTATTAACTGGCGA
ACTACTTACTCTAGCTTCCCGGCAACAATTAATAGACTGGATGGAGGCGGATAAAGTTGCAGGACCACTT
CTGCGCTCGGCCCTTCCGGCTGGCTGGTTTATTGCTGATAAATCTGGAGCCGGTGAGCGTGGGTCTCGCG
GTATCATTGCAGCACTGGGGCCAGATGGTAAGCCCTCCCGTATCGTAGTTATCTACACGACGGGGAGTCA
GGCAACTATGGATGAACGAAATAGACAGATCGCTGAGATAGGTGCCTCACTGATTAAGCATTGGTAACTG
TCAGACCAAGTTTACTCATATATACTTTAGATTGATTTAAAACTTCATTTTTAATTTAAAAGGATCTAGG
TGAAGATCCTTTTTGATAATCTCATGACCAAAATCCCTTAACGTGAGTTTTCGTTCCACTGAGCGTCAGA
CCCCGTAGAAAAGATCAAAGGATCTTCTTGAGATCCTTTTTTTCTGCGCGTAATCTGCTGCTTGCAAACA
AAAAAACCACCGCTACCAGCGGTGGTTTGTTTGCCGGATCAAGAGCTACCAACTCTTTTTCCGAAGGTAA
CTGGCTTCAGCAGAGCGCAGATACCAAATACTGTTCTTCTAGTGTAGCCGTAGTTAGGCCACCACTTCAA
GAACTCTGTAGCACCGCCTACATACCTCGCTCTGCTAATCCTGTTACCAGTGGCTGCTGCCAGTGGCGAT
AAGTCGTGTCTTACCGGGTTGGACTCAAGACGATAGTTACCGGATAAGGCGCAGCGGTCGGGCTGAACGG
GGGGTTCGTGCACACAGCCCAGCTTGGAGCGAACGACCTACACCGAACTGAGATACCTACAGCGTGAGCT
ATGAGAAAGCGCCACGCTTCCCGAAGGGAGAAAGGCGGACAGGTATCCGGTAAGCGGCAGGGTCGGAACA
GGAGAGCGCACGAGGGAGCTTCCAGGGGGAAACGCCTGGTATCTTTATAGTCCTGTCGGGTTTCGCCACC
TCTGACTTGAGCGTCGATTTTTGTGATGCTCGTCAGGGGGGCGGAGCCTATGGAAAAACGCCAGCAACGC
GGCCTTTTTACGGTTCCTGGCCTTTTGCTGGCCTTTTGCTCACATGTTCTTTCCTGCGTTATCCCCTGAT
TCTGTGGATAACCGTATTACCGCCTTTGAGTGAGCTGATACCGCTCGCCGCAGCCGAACGACCGAGCGCA
GCGAGTCAGTGAGCGAGGAAGCGGAAGAGCGCCCAATACGCAAACCGCCTCTCCCCGCGCGTTGGCCGAT
TCATTAATGCAGCTGGCACGACAGGTTTCCCGACTGGAAAGCGGGCAGTGAGCGCAACGCAATTAATGTG
AGTTAGCTCACTCATTAGGCACCCCAGGCTTTACACTTTATGCTTCCGGCTCGTATGTTGTGTGGAATTG
TGAGCGGATAACAATTTCACACAGGAAACAGCTATGACCATGATTACGCCAAGCGCGCAATTAACCCTCA
CTAAAGGGAACAAAAGCTGGAGCTGCAAGC
