>Addgene plasmid #144487 | TFORF3011 | depositor partial sequence | sequence record 285576 | Insert
ATCGATTGATCAACAAGTTTGTACAAAAAAGTTGGCATGGATGCTAAGTCACTAACTGCCTGGTCCCGGA
CACTGGTGACCTTCAAGGATGTATTTGTGGACTTCACCAGGGAGGAGTGGAAGCTGCTGGACACTGCTCA
GCAGATCGTGTACAGAAATGTGATGCTGGAGAACTATAAGAACCTGGTTTCCTTGGGTTATCAGCTTACT
AAGCCAGATGTGATCCTCCGGTTGGAGAAGGGAGAAGAGCCCTGGCTGGTGGAGAGAGAAATTCACCAAG
AGACCCATCCTGATTCAGAGACTGCATTTGAAATCAAATCATCAGTTTCCAGCAGGAGCATTTTTAAAGA
TAAGCAATCCTGTGACATTAAAATGGAAGGAATGGCAAGGAATGATCTCTGGTATTTGTCATTAGAAGAA
GTCTGGAAATGTAGAGACCAGTTAGACAAGTATCAGGAAAACCCAGAGAGACATTTGAGGCAAGTGGCAT
TCACCCAAAAGAAAGTACTTACTCAGGAGAGAGTCTCTGAAAGTGGTAAATATGGGGGAAACTGTCTTCT
TCCTGCTCAGCTAGTACTGAGAGAGTATTTCCATAAACGTGACTCACATACTAAAAGTTTAAAACATGAT
TTAGTTCTTAATGGTCATCAGGACAGTTGTGCAAGTAACAGTAATGAATGTGGTCAAACTTTCTGTCAAA
ACATTCACCTTATTCAGTTTGCAAGAACTCACACAGGTGATAAATCCTACAAATGCCCTGATAATGACAA
CTCTCTTACTCATGGTTCATCTCTTGGTATATCAAAGGGCATACATAGAGAGAAACCCTATGAATGTAAG
GAATGTGGAAAATTCTTCAGCTGGCGCTCTAATCTTACTAGGCATCAGCTTATTCATACTGGAGAAAAAC
CGTATGAGTGTAAAGAATGTGGAAAGTCTTTCAGCCGGAGTTCTCACCTCATTGGACATCAAAAGACCCA
TACTGGTGAGGAACCCTATGAATGTAAAGAATGTGGAAAATCCTTCAGCTGGTTCTCTCACCTTGTTACT
CATCAGAGAACTCATACAGGAGACAAACTGTACACATGTAATCAGTGTGGGAAATCTTTTGTTCATAGCT
CTAGGCTTATTAGACACCAGAGGACACATACTGGAGAGAAACCCTATGAATGTCCTGAATGTGGGAAATC
TTTCAGACAGAGCACACATCTCATTCTGCATCAGAGAACCCATGTGAGAGTGAGGCCCTATGAATGCAAT
GAATGTGGAAAGTCTTACAGCCAGAGATCTCACCTTGTTGTGCATCATAGAATTCACACTGGACTAAAAC
CTTTTGAGTGTAAGGATTGTGGAAAATGTTTTAGTCGAAGCTCTCACCTTTATTCACATCAAAGAACCCA
CACTGGAGAGAAACCATATGAGTGTCATGATTGTGGAAAATCTTTCAGCCAGAGTTCTGCCCTTATTGTG
CATCAGAGGATACACACTGGAGAGAAACCATATGAATGCTGTCAGTGTGGGAAAGCCTTCATCCGGAAGA
ATGACCTCATTAAGCACCAGAGAATTCATGTTGGAGAAGAGACCTATAAATGTAATCAATGTGGCATTAT
CTTCAGCCAGAACTCTCCATTTATAGTTCATCAAATAGCTCACACTGGAGAGCAGTTCTTAACATGCAAT
CAATGTGGGACAGCGCTTGTTAATACCTCTAACCTTATTGGATACCAGACAAATCATATTAGAGAAAATG
CTTACTACCCAACTTTCTTGTACAAAGTGGTTGATATCGGTAAGCCTATCCCTAACCCTCTCCTCGGTCT
CGATTCTACGTAGTAATGAACTAGTCCGTAACTTGAAAGTATTTCGATTTCTTGGCTTTATATATCTTGT
GGAAAGGACGATGTTTCATTCTGTGCCACCCGGCA
