>Addgene plasmid #144487 | TFORF3011 | depositor partial sequence | sequence record 285577 | Barcode
TGTTTCATTCTGTGCCACCCGGCA
